>Addgene plasmid #124352 | pBHSTC97 | addgene full sequence | sequence record 242354 | Addgene NGS Result
ATCGTTTAAACGAATTCACTAGTGGATCCGAGCTCGGTACCAAGCTTGATGCATAGCTTGAGTATTCTAA
CGCGCTGCATTAATGAATCGGCCAACGCGCGGGGAGAGGCGGTTTGCGTATTGAGCACGAAAGGGCCTCG
TGATACGCCTATTTTTATAGGTTAATGTCATGATAATAATGGTTTCTTAGACGTCAGGTGGCACTTTTCG
GGGAAATGTGCGCGGAACCCCTATTTGTTTATTTTTCTAAATACATTCAAATATGTATCCGCTCATGAGA
CAATAACCCTGATAAATGCTTCAATAATATTGAAAAAGGAAGAGTATGAGTATTCAACATTTCCGTGTCG
CCCTTATTCCCTTTTTTGCGGCATTTTGCCTTCCTGTTTTTGCTCACCCAGAAACGCTGGTGAAAGTAAA
AGATGCTGAAGATCAGTTGGGTGCACGAGTGGGTTACATCGAACTGGATCTCAACAGCGGTAAGATCCTT
GAGAGTTTTCGCCCCGAAGAACGTTTTCCAATGATGAGCACTTTTAAAGTTCTGCTATGTGGCGCGGTAT
TATCCCGTATTGACGCCGGGCAAGAGCAACTCGGTCGCCGCATACACTATTCTCAGAATGACTTGGTTGA
GTACTCACCAGTCACAGAAAAGCATCTTACGGATGGCATGACAGTAAGAGAATTATGCAGTGCTGCCATA
ACCATGAGTGATAACACTGCGGCCAACTTACTTCTGACAACGATCGGAGGACCGAAGGAGCTAACCGCTT
TTTTGCACAACATGGGGGATCATGTAACTCGCCTTGATCGTTGGGAACCGGAGCTGAATGAAGCCATACC
AAACGACGAGCGTGACACCACGATGCCTGTAGCAATGGCAACAACGTTGCGCAAACTATTAACTGGCGAA
CTACTTACTCTAGCTTCCCGGCAACAATTAATAGACTGGATGGAGGCGGATAAAGTTGCAGGACCACTTC
TGCGCTCGGCCCTTCCGGCTGGCTGGTTTATTGCTGATAAATCTGGAGCCGGTGAGCGTGGGTCTCGCGG
TATCATTGCAGCACTGGGGCCAGATGGTAAGCCCTCCCGTATCGTAGTTATCTACACGACGGGGAGTCAG
GCAACTATGGATGAACGAAATAGACAGATCGCTGAGATAGGTGCCTCACTGATTAAGCATTGGTAACTGT
CAGACCAAGTTTACTCATATATACTTTAGATTGATTTAAAACTTCATTTTTAATTTAAAAGGATCTAGGT
GAAGATCCTTTTTGATAATCTCATGACCAAAATCCCTTAACGTGAGTTTTCGTTCCACTGAGCGTCAGAC
CCCGTAGAAAAGATCAAAGGATCTTCTTGAGATCCTTTTTTTCTGCGCGTAATCTGCTGCTTGCAAACAA
AAAAACCACCGCTACCAGCGGTGGTTTGTTTGCCGGATCAAGAGCTACCAACTCTTTTTCCGAAGGTAAC
TGGCTTCAGCAGAGCGCAGATACCAAATACTGTTCTTCTAGTGTAGCCGTAGTTAGGCCACCACTTCAAG
AACTCTGTAGCACCGCCTACATACCTCGCTCTGCTAATCCTGTTACCAGTGGCTGCTGCCAGTGGCGATA
AGTCGTGTCTTACCGGGTTGGACTCAAGACGATAGTTACCGGATAAGGCGCAGCGGTCGGGCTGAACGGG
GGGTTCGTGCACACAGCCCAGCTTGGAGCGAACGACCTACACCGAACTGAGATACCTACAGCGTGAGCTA
TGAGAAAGCGCCACGCTTCCCGAAGGGAGAAAGGCGGACAGGTATCCGGTAAGCGGCAGGGTCGGAACAG
GAGAGCGCACGAGGGAGCTTCCAGGGGGAAACGCCTGGTATCTTTATAGTCCTGTCGGGTTTCGCCACCT
CTGACTTGAGCGTCGATTTTTGTGATGCTCGTCAGGGGGGCGGAGCCTATGGAAAAACGCCAGCAACGCG
GCCTTTTTACGGTTCCTGGCCTTTTGCTGGCCTTTTGCTCACATGTTCTTTCCTGCGTTATCCCCTGATT
CTGTGGATAACCGTATTACCGCCTTTGAGTGAGCTGATACCGCTCGCCGCAGCCGAACGACCGAGCGCAG
CGAGTCAGTGAGCGAGGAAGCGGAAACTAGGCGGCATCAGAGCAGATTGTACTGAGAGTGCACCATATGC
GGTGTGAAATACCGCACAGATGCGTAAGGAGAAAATACCGCATCAGGCCGCTTAATTAACCCGGGCCCTC
TAGAATTCTGCAGCATGCTTGCCGCAGCCGCCGTAGGCGGTCACGACTTTGCGAAGCAAAGTCTAGTGAG
TATACTCAAGCATTGAGTGGCCCGCCGGAGGCACCGCCTTGCGCTGCCCCCGTCGAGCCGGTTGGTCACC
AAAAGGGAGGGGCAGGCATGAAGCAGCGTATTACAGTGACAGTTGACAGCGACAGCTATCAGTTGCTCAA
GGCATACGATGTCAATATCTCCGGTCTGGTAAGCACAACCATGCAGAATGAAGCCCGTCGTCTGCGTGCC
GAACGCTGGAAAGCGGAAAATCAGGAAGGGATGGCTGAGGTCGCCCGGTTTATTGAAATGAACGGATGTT
TAGCAGGCGATAGTCTGGTGACATTAGTAGATAGCGGACTGCAAGTGCCAATTAAGGAATTAGTAGGTAA
ATCTGGTTTTGCAGTTTGGGCATTGAACGAAGCTACAATGCAGCTAGAAAAGGCAATTGTTAGCAATGCT
TTTTCGACTGGTATAAAGCCTCTGTTTACTTTGACAACTCGATTGGGGCGGAAAATCCGTGCCACAGGTA
ATCACAAGTTTTTAACAATTAATGGCTGGAAAAGACTTGATGAATTAACTCCTAAAGAACATCTCGCTTT
ACCAAGAAATCTCCCCAGTTCTGGTACTCTTGCCAAAAGTGATATTTATTGGGATGAAATAGTTTCAATT
GAATATAGTGGTGAGGAAGAAGTGTTTGACCTCACCGTTCCTGGTTTGCATAATTTTGTTGCAAATAATA
TTATTGTTCACAATTCCTTCGCCGACTGA
Features (pLannotate 1.2.2; 8 found; start..end, strand, type, name):
     74..123     -  CDS            lacI (fragment): lac repressor; lacI; The lac repressor binds to the lac operator to inhibit transcription in E. coli. This inhibition can be relieved by adding lactose or isopropyl-β-D-thiogalactopyranoside (IPTG).
    221..325     +  promoter       AmpR promoter: bla
    326..1186    +  CDS            AmpR: β-lactamase; bla; confers resistance to ampicillin, carbenicillin, and related antibiotics
   1357..1945    +  rep_origin     ori: high-copy-number ColE1/pMB1/pBR322/pUC origin of replication
   2125..2217    +  misc_feature   bom (fragment): basis of mobility region from pBR322
   2398..2595    +  CDS            ccdA (fragment): CCDA_ECO57 - Also known as H, letA. Experimental evidence at protein level: Swiss-Prot protein existence level 1. Antitoxin component of a type II toxin-antitoxin (TA) system which inhibits the post-segregational killing (PSK) of plasmid-free cells, also referred to as a plasmid addiction system. Binds to and blocks the activity of CcdB; will also remove bound CcdB protein from the CcdB-GyrA complex by forming a CcdA-CcdB complex, a process termed rejuvenation. Functions as a transcriptional corepressor for the ccdAB operon, repression also requires CcdB (By similarity). From Escherichia coli
   2584..2913    +  CDS            dnaB (fragment): DNAB_SYNY3 - Experimental evidence at protein level: Swiss-Prot protein existence level 1. Participates in initiation and elongation during chromosome replication; it exhibits DNA-dependent ATPase activity. From Synechocystis sp. (strain PCC 6803 / Kazusa).
   2899..3027    +  CDS            dnaB (fragment): DNAB_SYNY3 - Experimental evidence at protein level: Swiss-Prot protein existence level 1. Participates in initiation and elongation during chromosome replication; it exhibits DNA-dependent ATPase activity. From Synechocystis sp. (strain PCC 6803 / Kazusa).
