[The description below was written by a language model from this plasmid's Addgene catalogue record and pLannotate feature annotations shown in this document.]
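Description:
pBHSTC97 is a small (about 3.0 kb) bacterial expression plasmid built on the pSTC3.1 backbone, a vector from a CcdA/CcdB toxin–antitoxin-based system. It is propagated in E. coli under ampicillin selection, with the β-lactamase gene driven by its own bla promoter. Replication relies on a ColE1/pMB1-family origin, next to which a fragment of the pBR322 bom region is annotated. The catalogue lists the plasmid as low copy, whereas the automated annotation labels the origin generically as high-copy, so the record is not fully consistent on this point. A short lacI remnant is also detected and is probably a backbone leftover.

The payload is the NpuDnaBΔ283 mini-intein from Nostoc punctiforme, a 453 bp version of the DnaB intein from which the 283-residue endonuclease domain has been deleted. It was inserted by blunt-end cloning into the coding sequence of the CcdA antitoxin and is expressed from the promoter recorded as "STC". The feature table shows a ccdA fragment running directly into two adjacent dnaB-derived fragments. These were matched by homology to the Synechocystis DnaB entry but correspond to the two halves of the mini-intein. The short C-terminal CcdA piece (SFAD) follows the intein and is too small to be annotated.

In this arrangement CcdA is interrupted by the intein, so productive protein splicing should be needed to ligate the flanking segments into an intact antitoxin able to neutralise the CcdB toxin. By this logic, cleavage side reactions would not restore the antitoxin. This fits the associated work, which describes an off-pathway-sensitive, survival-based screen for protein splicing activity.
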