Addgene plasmid #124352: pBHSTC97
Purpose: Plasmid expressing NpuDnaBΔ283 mini-intein inserted into CcdA antitoxin
Depositing lab: Hideo Iwai. Depositing organization: University of Helsinki, Institute of Biotechnology. Publication: Off-pathway-sensitive protein splicing screening based on a toxin/antitoxin system. Beyer HM, Iwai H. Chembiochem. 2019 Apr 8. doi: 10.1002/cbic.201900139. PubMed 30963690.
Backbone
  Vector backbone: pSTC3.1
  Backbone manufacturer: Delphi Genetics
  Backbone size w/o insert (bp): 2586
  Total vector size (bp): 3039
  Vector type: Bacterial Expression
Growth in bacteria
  Bacterial resistance: Ampicillin, 100 μg/mL
  Growth temperature: 37°C
  Growth strain: DH5alpha
  Copy number: Low Copy
Gene/Insert
  Gene/Insert name: NpuDnaBΔ283 mini-intein
  Species: Nostoc punctiforme
  Insert size (bp): 453
  Mutation: Deletion of 283-residue endonuclease domain
  GenBank ID: CP001037.1
  Promoter: STC
  Tag / fusion protein: CcdA-C (SFAD) (C terminal on insert)
  Cloning method: Restriction Enzyme; 5′ cloning site blunt (destroyed during cloning); 3′ cloning site blunt (destroyed during cloning)
  Sequencing primers: 5′ TGAGGTCGCCCGGTTTATTG; 3′ TGCAGCGCGTTAGAATAC
Terms and licenses: Academic/Nonprofit Terms; Industry Terms: Not Available to Industry
How to cite: pBHSTC97 was a gift from Hideo Iwai (Addgene plasmid # 124352 ; http://n2t.net/addgene:124352 ; RRID:Addgene_124352)
